>Addgene plasmid #215504 | pDB4893 | addgene full sequence | sequence record 425126 | Addgene NGS Result
TCGCGCGTTTCGGTGATGACGGTGAAAACCTCTGACACATGCAGCTCCCGGAGACGGTCACAGCTTGTCT
GTAAGCGGATGCCGGGAGCAGACAAGCCCGTCAGGGCGCGTCAGCGGGTGTTGGCGGGTGTCGGGGCTGG
CTTAACTATGCGGCATCAGAGCAGATTGTACTGAGAGTGCACCATAACCGGGGCCTTACGAAGTTAAATT
ATAGGCACAGACATCTTTGGCATTGGAAAGATTTAGTAACAATCATAATGTAGCACTTCTTAAAAAATCT
AATTTTAGAACAAAAAGGCTTAAAAAAGAATGGTTCCGCTCTTTTAAAAAATAGTAAAATGTACAATAGC
AAGGTTTTCGTAGGTCGACGGACATAACAAGGGGAAAGAGAAATAAAGCATGTAAACGTCAATAAAACAT
CTTTGATTCTGGATCAATCATATGCCAAATGAAGAAAAATAGCATTTATAACAACATGAAACCATATTTG
AGACCTTTTAACGATGAAAATTTATTAAATAAAAGATAAAAAAGAAAGAAACCGTTCAAGTTCAATGAAA
ATTTCGTCGTGAAGTAGAAACCAAGATAATGGAAAGGCTTCGCAAAGCCACAAATTTTCCAATAGTCATT
ATAACTGAAGATTAAGGACAGTAAGCGGCCGCTTACTAGTAAAAATCAAGTGAATTGTGCCTAGGATAGG
TAGCTAACGTGACTGCCACTGAACCTGTGTAGCGTATTAGATCCATCAAGATCCCTTCTGCTCATATCAT
TGCTGATCTGTAAATTGACCGCATCAAATTTGATCTCATTTATATCGAGATTGATCTATATTATTTTGCC
AATTTGCAGTATATAAACTTATTTGATTAAGTTTTTGGTCTCCTTCGCCACGTCTTCATTTTGTTAGTTT
AAATTTTTTTGACTAACTTAGAAAGGGAAGTTTTTAAAAACGTTGAAATACTTTTTCGATTTAAAAATAT
ATATTTAATTAATTTTCTGTTCCAAAATGGTTGCTCCTCATCTTTGGTTACGTGCTGAAACCAAACCTTT
AGAAGAGCGCAGTGCTTTGACTCCTAGAACTGCCAAGATACTCGCCGATGCTGGATTTCAAATTACCATT
GAGCGCTCTTCCCAACGTGCTTTCAAGGACAAAGAATTTGAGCGCCTTGGTTTCCCCATGGTTCCTGAGG
GCTCATGGCGACATGCACCTAAGGACGCGTACATTATTGGTCTCAAAGAGCTTCCGGAAAATGATAACAG
TCCTTTGAAGCATACTCATATTCAATTTGCTCATTGCTACAAAAACCAGGAAGGTTGGCGTGAAGTCTTG
TCCCGATTCCCCGCTGGCAATGGTCTTCTATATGATTTGGAATTTTTGCAAGATGACAATGGCAGACGTG
TTGCCGCTTTTGGTTACCACGCTGGTTTTGCTGGATCAGCTATCTCATGTTTAGTTTGGGCACATCAATT
ATTGCATCCTAACAAACAATTCCCTGCTATCCGTCCGTTCCCCAACGAAAAATCTTTGGTTCGCCATGTT
GCTCGTCAAGTACGTTTAGCTTTGAAAAAGAATAACAACCAGTATCCTCGTATTCTGGTTATTGGGGCTC
TTGGTCGTTGTGGTACTGGAGCGTGCGATTTAGCATCAAAGATTGGTATTCCCTTCGATAACATTCTTCG
CTGGGACATTAATGAAACTAAGAAGGGTGGTCCCTTTACCGAAATTACGGAATCAGACATATTTGTTAAC
TGCATTTATCTGAGCATGCCTATTCCCAAATTCTGTACCGTCGAGTCGTTAAATGTACCTAACCGTAAAT
TGCGTGTTGTTTGTGATGTTAGCTGTGACACTACCAATCCTAACAATCCTATTCCAATTTATAATGTAAA
CACTACATTTGATCATCCTACAGTTGAGGTTAAAGGTGTCACAACTCCTCCTCCTTTAGAGGTCATTTCT
ATTGATCATCTTCCTACTTTATTGCCAAGGGAATCTTCCGAAGCATTTAGTGAAGCTCTAATTCCTAGTC
TTTTGGCTTTGAAGGACGTCGACAATGCTCCCGTTTGGGTCAGAGCTAAAAAACTTTATGAAACCATGGT
TCAAAAGCTTTAAAATAAATGTTATTTAATTTCAAAGTTCCGGGTCCTTTATATTGTTTCACCAAATTAT
TGAATATTATTTTCTCAAAAATTAACTTTAGAATACAATTTAGACGGCATTTTCGATGCTCTGGACATTT
TTTCCACGTACTTGTTAAATTGTAGCGGTGTTGCATAATACTACCTTTTGATTTGTTATTCACGTTACAA
TATATATTTGACTAATTTAAATATGATAATATACACATTTCTCTGCAAACCTCCTTTATACTTTTCGCCG
GTCATTGATTAATAATTAAGAAACAGGATTTCATCCTGCATTTGCCACTTACCTATATGGTAAATATAAA
TCTTGAAACTTTCCCCAATATTTATTGCTTGCTAGGGCGGTGTGAAATACCGCACAGATGCGTAAGGAGA
AAATACCGCATCAGGAAATTGTAAGCGTTAATATTTTGTTAAAATTCGCGTTAAATTTTTGTTAAATCAG
CTCATTTTTTAACCAATAGGCCGAAATCGGCAAAATCCCTTATAAATCAAAAGAATAGACCGAGATAGGG
T
[37 nt withheld, positions 2662-2698]
AAAGAACGTGGACTCCAACGTCAAAGG
[49 nt withheld, positions 2726-2774]
T
[91 nt withheld, positions 2776-2866]
G
[124 nt withheld, positions 2868-2991]
CCATTCGCCATTCAGGCTGCGCAACTGTTGGGAAGGGCGATCGGTGCGGGCCTCTTCGCTATTACGCCAG
CTGGCGAAAGGGGGATGTGCTGCAAGGCGATTAAGTTGGGTAACGCCAGGGTTTTCCCAGTCACGACGTT
GTAAAACGACGGCCAGTGAGCGCGCGTAATACGACTCACTATAGGGCGAATTGGGTACCGGGCCCGATCA
GAAAATTATCGCCATAAAAGACAGAATAAGTCATCAGCGGTTGTTTCATTTCCTATATTTTTTTTTTATT
TTTTTATTTTTTAATAAGGGAAAATTTAACGTCTAAGGATACAGAAGATTGTTAGCACATTAAAGTAATA
AAGGCTTAAGTAGTAAGTGCCTTAGCATGTTATTGTATTTCAAAGGACATAATCTAAAATAATAACAATA
TCATTTCTCACAAGTTATTCAATTTTCTTTTTTTTTTCTAATAATATCAAGAATGTATTATTTGTTTGAC
ATAAGTCAACTAATTTATTTAATATGCTGGATTAATCTTGCAGACATGTAAATTAACAAGTTTTAGTCAA
ATAACGTTGAAGTTTCAATGAACTCAAATAATTTCTCTTTTTTTTTATATAACCATAATCTGATTTATAT
TTTCCGCAGGGATCAACTGAAGTTATGACATTTGGATTGGATCACTTATAACCTTGGTCGCCAAATAATA
CAAAAATCAGCGTTATAAAACAAAGAAGGTTTTTGTTAAGAAATTAATCCTCTTTCTTGATAAGAAAGTT
GAACCGAAATTGCAGATACTGATATATGAAAATAATACCCACAATTTTGGGAATAGCGCAAGCCTCAATT
TAAACAATAGGTGAGGACACATGATAATGACCTCAATGATTGTTAGAAGAAAAGAGCCTCATTACAAAAT
CGAAAAATGAATGGTTGGGTACAAGTTTCCAAAACATGGTAAAGTGGACTTTGCGTATGAGACGTAAATA
GAAAAAAACACTTGTTATATGTTTTCTAGAATTATTGTTGTCTCTTTATGGTTGGATGATGCAAAATAGT
AATTTCGGTTAGTTGCTGTAAAACACCACGAGACAAATAGATATGGATATTTATTAAATCAGGAAAAACG
TAACTCTCGGCTACTGGATGGTTCAGTCACCCAACGATTACTGGGGAGAGAAAACAGGGCAAAAGCAAAG
CTTAAAGGAATCCGATTGTCATTCGGCAATGTGCAGCGAAACTAAAAACCGGATAATGGACCTGTTAATC
GAAACATTGAAGATAAAGGAAGAGGAATCCTGGCATATCATCAATTGAATAAGTTGAATTAATTATTTCA
ATCTCATTCTCACTTTCTGACTTATAGTCGCTTTGTTAAAGCTAGCATGGTTTCTAAGGGTGAAGAACTC
TTTACTGGTGTCGTTCCTATCTTGGTTGAACTTGATGGAGATGTTAATGGACACAAGTTTTCAGTCTCTG
GTGAAGGAGAAGGTGATGCTACTTATGGTAAGCTTACCCTTAAATTCATTTGCACTACTGGAAAACTTCC
TGTCCCTTGGCCTACTCTTGTCACTACCCTGTCTTGGGGTGTTCAATGCTTTGCTCGTTATCCTGACCAT
ATGAAGCAACACGATTTCTTTAAGAGTGCTATGCCTGAAGGTTATGTTCAAGAGCGTACTATTTTCTTCA
AAGACGATGGTAACTATAAGACTCGTGCTGAAGTTAAATTTGAGGGTGATACTTTAGTTAACCGTATTGA
GCTCAAAGGAATTGATTTTAAAGAGGATGGTAATATTCTTGGTCATAAATTAGAATACAATTACTTTTCT
GATAATGTTTACATTACTGCCGATAAACAAAAGAATGGTATCAAGGCTAACTTCAAGATTCGTCATAACA
TTGAAGATGGCGGAGTACAACTTGCTGATCATTACCAACAAAACACTCCTATTGGTGACGGTCCTGTTTT
GTTGCCTGATAACCATTATCTTTCTACTCAATCCAAATTGTCTAAAGATCCTAATGAAAAACGTGATCAC
ATGGTCCTTTTGGAATTTGTTACCGCTGCCGGTATTACCTTGGGTATGGATGAATTGTACAAGAGATCTT
AACGCGCCACTTCTAAATAAGCGAATTTCTTATGATTTATGATTTTTATTATTAAATAAGTTATAAAAAA
AATAAGTGTATACAAATTTTAAAGTGACTCTTAGGTTTTAAAACGAAAATTCTTATTCTTGAGTAACTCT
TTCCTGTAGGTCAGGTTGCTTTCTCAGGTATAGTATGAGGTCGCTCTTATTGACCACACCTCTACCGGCA
GATCCGCTAGGGATAACAGGGTAATACGTTTAGCTTGCCTCGTCCCCGCCGGGTCACCCGGCCAGCGACA
TGGAGGCCCAGAATACCCTCCTTGACAGTCTTGACGTGCGCAGCTCAGGGGCATGATGTGACTGTCGCCC
GTACATTTAGCCCATACATCCCCATGTATAATCATTTGCATCCATACATTTTGATGGCCGCACGGCGCGA
AGCAAAAATTACGGCTCCTCGCTGCAGACCTGCGAGCAGGGAAACGCTCCCCTCACAGACGCGTTGAATT
GTCCCCACGCCGCGCCCCTGTAGAGAAATATAAAAGGTTAGGATTTGCCACTGAGGTTCTTCTTTCATAT
ACTTCCTTTTAAAATCTTGCTAGGATACAGTTCTCACATCACATCCGAACATAAACAACCATGCCTTTGT
CTCAAGAAGAATCCACCCTCATTGAAAGAGCAACGGCTACAATCAACAGCATCCCCATCTCTGAAGACTA
CAGCGTCGCCAGCGCAGCTCTCTCTAGCGACGGCCGCATCTTCACTGGTGTCAATGTATATCATTTTACT
GGGGGACCTTGTGCAGAACTCGTGGTGCTGGGCACTGCTGCTGCTGCGGCAGCTGGCAACCTGACTTGTA
TCGTCGCGATCGGAAATGAGAACAGGGGCATCTTGAGCCCCTGCGGACGGTGTCGACAGGTGCTTCTCGA
TCTGCATCCTGGGATCAAAGCCATAGTGAAGGACAGTGATGGACAGCCGACGGCAGTTGGGATTCGTGAA
TTGCTGCCCTCTGGTTATGTGTGGGAGGGCTAATCAGTACTGACAATAAAAAGATTCTTGTTTTCAAGAA
CTTGTCATTTGTATAGTTTTTTTATATTGTAGTTGTTCTATTTTAATCAAATGTTAGCGTGATTTATATT
TTTTTTCGCCTCGACATCATCTGCCCAGATGCGAAGTTAAGTGCGCAGAAAGTAATATCATGCGTCAATC
GTATGTGAATGCTGGTCGCTATACTGCTGTCGATTCGATACTAACGCCGCCATCCACCTGCAGGTAATCA
CGTGCCAGCTTTTGTTCCCTTTAGTGAGGGTTAATTGCGCGCTTGGCGTAATCATGGTCATAGCTGTTTC
CTGTGTGAAATTGTTATCCGCTCACAATTCCACACAACATACGAGCCGGAAGCATAAAGTGTAAAGCCTG
GGGTGCCTAATGAGTGAGCTAACTCACATTAATTGCGTTGCGCTCACTGCCCGCTTTCCAGTCGGGAAAC
CTGTCGTGCCAGCTGCATTAATGAATCGGCCAACGCGCGGGGAGAGGCGGTTTGCGTATTGGGCGCTCTT
CCGCTTCCTCGCTCACTGACTCGCTGCGCTCGGTCGTTCGGCTGCGGCGAGCGGTATCAGCTCACTCAAA
GGCGGTAATACGGTTATCCACAGAATCAGGGGATAACGCAGGAAAGAACATGTGAGCAAAAGGCCAGCAA
AAGGCCAGGAACCGTAAAAAGGCCGCGTTGCTGGCGTTTTTCCATAGGCTCCGCCCCCCTGACGAGCATC
ACAAAAATCGACGCTCAAGTCAGAGGTGGCGAAACCCGACAGGACTATAAAGATACCAGGCGTTTCCCCC
TGGAAGCTCCCTCGTGCGCTCTCCTGTTCCGACCCTGCCGCTTACCGGATACCTGTCCGCCTTTCTCCCT
TCGGGAAGCGTGGCGCTTTCTCATAGCTCACGCTGTAGGTATCTCAGTTCGGTGTAGGTCGTTCGCTCCA
AGCTGGGCTGTGTGCACGAACCCCCCGTTCAGCCCGACCGCTGCGCCTTATCCGGTAACTATCGTCTTGA
GTCCAACCCGGTAAGACACGACTTATCGCCACTGGCAGCAGCCACTGGTAACAGGATTAGCAGAGCGAGG
TATGTAGGCGGTGCTACAGAGTTCTTGAAGTGGTGGCCTAACTACGGCTACACTAGAAGAACAGTATTTG
GTATCTGCGCTCTGCTGAAGCCAGTTACCTTCGGAAAAAGAGTTGGTAGCTCTTGATCCGGCAAACAAAC
CACCGCTGGTAGCGGTGGTTTTTTTGTTTGCAAGCAGCAGATTACGCGCAGAAAAAAAGGATCTCAAGAA
GATCCTTTGATCTTTTCTACGGGGTCTGACGCTCAGTGGAACGAAAACTCACGTTAAGGGATTTTGGTCA
TGAGATTATCAAAAAGGATCTTCACCTAGATCCTTTTAAATTAAAAATGAAGTTTTAAATCAATCTAAAG
TATATATGAGTAAACTTGGTCTGACAGTTACCAATGCTTAATCAGTGAGGCACCTATCTCAGCGATCTGT
CTATTTCGTTCATCCATAGTTGCCTGACTCCCCGTCGTGTAGATAACTACGATACGGGAGGGCTTACCAT
CTGGCCCCAGTGCTGCAATGATACCGCGAGACCCACGCTCACCGGCTCCAGATTTATCAGCAATAAACCA
GCCAGCCGGAAGGGCCGAGCGCAGAAGTGGTCCTGCAACTTTATCCGCCTCCATCCAGTCTATTAATTGT
TGCCGGGAAGCTAGAGTAAGTAGTTCGCCAGTTAATAGTTTGCGCAACGTTGTTGCCATTGCTACAGGCA
TCGTGGTGTCACGCTCGTCGTTTGGTATGGCTTCATTCAGCTCCGGTTCCCAACGATCAAGGCGAGTTAC
ATGATCCCCCATGTTGTGCAAAAAAGCGGTTAGCTCCTTCGGTCCTCCGATCGTTGTCAGAAGTAAGTTG
GCCGCAGTGTTATCACTCATGGTTATGGCAGCACTGCATAATTCTCTTACTGTCATGCCATCCGTAAGAT
GCTTTTCTGTGACTGGTGAGTACTCAACCAAGTCATTCTGAGAATAGTGTATGCGGCGACCGAGTTGCTC
TTGCCCGGCGTCAATACGGGATAATACCGCGCCACATAGCAGAACTTTAAAAGTGCTCATCATTGGAAAA
CGTTCTTCGGGGCGAAAACTCTCAAGGATCTTACCGCTGTTGAGATCCAGTTCGATGTAACCCACTCGTG
CACCCAACTGATCTTCAGCATCTTTTACTTTCACCAGCGTTTCTGGGTGAGCAAAAACAGGAAGGCAAAA
TGCCGCAAAAAAGGGAATAAGGGCGACACGGAAATGTTGAATACTCATACTCTTCCTTTTTCAATATTAT
TGAAGCATTTATCAGGGTTATTGTCTCATGAGCGGATACATATTTGAATGTATTTAGAAAAATAAACAAA
TAGGGGTTCCGCGCACATTTCCCCGAAAAGTGCCACCTGACGTCTAAGAAACCATTATTATCATGACATT
AACCTATAAAAATAGGCGTATCACGAGGCCCTTTCGTC
Features (pLannotate 1.2.2; 21 found; start..end, strand, type, name):
    137..186     +  misc_feature   bom (fragment): basis of mobility region from pBR322
   1007..2110    +  CDS            lys3: LYS1_SCHPO - Experimental evidence at protein level: Swiss-Prot protein existence level 1. Catalyzes the NAD(+)-dependent cleavage of saccharopine to L- lysine and 2-oxoglutarate, the final step in the alpha-aminoadipate (AAA) pathway for lysin biosynthesis. From Schizosaccharomyces pombe (strain 972 / ATCC 24843) (Fission yeast).
   2487..2535    +  misc_feature   bom (fragment): basis of mobility region from pBR322
   2563..2991    -  rep_origin     f1 ori (sequence partly withheld): f1 bacteriophage origin of replication; arrow indicates direction of (+) strand synthesis
   2995..3150    -  CDS            lacZα (fragment): LacZα fragment of β-galactosidase; lacZ fragment
   3158..3176    +  promoter       T7 promoter: promoter for bacteriophage T7 RNA polymerase
   3210..4361    +  promoter       nmt1 promoter: wild-type nmt1 promoter from Schizosaccharomyces pombe, conferring strong thiamine-repressible expression
   4368..5084    +  CDS            mTurquoise2: mTurquoise2 is a basic (constitutively fluorescent) cyan fluorescent protein published in 2012, derived from Aequorea victoria. It is reported to be a rapidly-maturing monomer with very low acid sensitivity.
   5112..5299    +  terminator     ADH1 terminator: S. cerevisiae ADH1; transcription terminator for the S. cerevisiae alcohol dehydrogenase 1 (ADH1) gene
   5368..5711    +  promoter       TEF promoter: Ashbya gossypii TEF promoter
   5712..6101    +  CDS            bsd: BSD_ASPTE - Experimental evidence at protein level: Swiss-Prot protein existence level 1. Catalyzes the deamination of the cytosine moiety of the antibiotics blasticidin S, cytomycin and acetylblasticidin S. From Aspergillus terreus.
   6110..6307    +  terminator     TEF terminator: Ashbya gossypii TEF terminator
   6369..6387    -  promoter       T3 promoter: promoter for bacteriophage T3 RNA polymerase
   6432..6448    -  protein_bind   lac operator: The lac repressor binds to the lac operator to inhibit transcription in E. coli. This inhibition can be relieved by adding lactose or isopropyl-β-D-thiogalactopyranoside (IPTG). lac repressor encoded by lacI
   6456..6486    -  promoter       lac promoter: promoter for the E. coli lac operon
   6501..6522    -  protein_bind   CAP binding site: CAP binding activates transcription in the presence of cAMP. E. coli catabolite activator protein
   6535..6627    -  CDS            lacI (fragment): lac repressor; lacI; The lac repressor binds to the lac operator to inhibit transcription in E. coli. This inhibition can be relieved by adding lactose or isopropyl-β-D-thiogalactopyranoside (IPTG).
   6810..7398    -  rep_origin     ori: high-copy-number ColE1/pMB1/pBR322/pUC origin of replication
   7569..8429    -  CDS            AmpR: β-lactamase; bla; confers resistance to ampicillin, carbenicillin, and related antibiotics
   8430..8534    -  promoter       AmpR promoter: bla
   8629..35      +  CDS            rop (fragment) (across the origin): Rop protein, which maintains plasmids at low copy number; rop
