[The description below was written by a language model from this plasmid's Addgene catalogue record and pLannotate feature annotations shown in this document.]
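Description:
pDB4893 is an integrating yeast expression plasmid for the fission yeast Schizosaccharomyces pombe, built on the pLys3NotI backbone (8,629 bp in total, with a 717 bp insert). It has no yeast replication origin in the annotated features, consistent with its description as an integrating vector. It carries the S. pombe lys3 coding sequence, which encodes saccharopine dehydrogenase, the final enzyme of lysine biosynthesis. This gene serves as the LYS3 selectable marker and presumably as the homology for targeting to the lys3 locus, although the record does not spell out the integration scheme. The backbone name hints at NotI linearisation, but this is likewise not stated. A second yeast marker is a blasticidin S deaminase gene (bsd) flanked by the Ashbya gossypii TEF promoter and terminator, giving blasticidin resistance. In E. coli the plasmid is propagated through a high-copy ColE1/pUC-type origin with ampicillin resistance. It also retains phagemid-derived elements: an f1 origin, T7 and T3 promoters, lac promoter/operator and lacZα remnants, and short pBR322 bom and rop fragments.

The payload is mTurquoise2, a monomeric cyan fluorescent protein derived from Aequorea victoria GFP, followed by the S. cerevisiae ADH1 terminator. Expression is driven by P41nmt1, the medium-strength attenuated version of the thiamine-repressible nmt1 promoter. The automated annotation labels this region as wild-type nmt1, which likely reflects how similar the variants are. Expression is therefore induced by removing thiamine. The associated publication describes a Pil1 co-tethering assay for imaging protein-protein interactions in fission yeast. The plasmid plausibly provides an unfused mTurquoise2 control or a base vector for fluorescent fusions, but the record does not specify its exact role.
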