Addgene plasmid #215504: pDB4893
Purpose: A pLys3 backbone integrating plasmid expressing mTurquoise2 under the inducible promoter 41nmt1
Depositing lab: Li-Lin Du. Depositing organization: National Institute of Biological Sciences, Beijing. Publication: Pil1 Co-tethering Assay to Detect Protein-Protein Interactions in the Fission Yeast Schizosaccharomyces pombe. Pan ZQ, Yang YS, Du LL. Methods Mol Biol. 2025;2862:93-102. doi: 10.1007/978-1-0716-4168-2_7. PubMed 39527195.
Backbone
  Vector backbone: pLys3NotI
  Backbone size w/o insert (bp): 7912
  Total vector size (bp): 8629
  Vector type: Yeast Expression
  Selectable markers: Blasticidin ; LYS3;
Growth in bacteria
  Bacterial resistance: Ampicillin, 100 μg/mL
  Growth temperature: 37°C
  Growth strain: DH5alpha
  Copy number: Unknown
Gene/Insert
  Gene/Insert name: mTurquoise2
  Species: S. pombe (fission yeast)
  Insert size (bp): 717
  Promoter: P41nmt1
  Cloning method: Unknown
  Sequencing primers: 5′ NA
Terms and licenses: Academic/Nonprofit Terms; Industry Terms: Not Available to Industry
How to cite: pDB4893 was a gift from Li-Lin Du (Addgene plasmid # 215504 ; http://n2t.net/addgene:215504 ; RRID:Addgene_215504)
